>Addgene plasmid #22166 | pEBG-TFII-I L30&37P | addgene partial sequence | sequence record 27992 | 22166 with pGEX5
GTGGNNCCACCATGGNNAGCAGCCATCATCATCATCATCACAGCAGCGGCCTGGTGCCGCGCGGCAGCCA
TATGGCCCAAGTTGCAATGTCCACCCTCCCCGTTGAAGATGAGGAGTCCTCGGAGAGCAGGATGGTGGTG
ACATTCCTCATGTCAGCTCCCGAGTCCATGTGTAAAGAACCGGCCAAGTCCAAAGCCGAAGTGGCCTGCA
TTGCAGTGTATGAAACAGACGTGTTTGTCGTCGGAACTGAAAGAGGACGTGCTTTTGTCAATACCAGAAA
GGATTTTCAAAAAGATTTTGTAAAATATTGTGTTGAAGAAGAAGAAAAAGCTGCAGAGATGCATAAAATG
AAATCTACAACCCAGGCAAATCGGATGAGTGTAGATGCTGTAGAAATTGAAACACTCAGAAAAACAGTTG
AGGACTATTTCTGCTTTTGCTATGGGAAAGCTTTAGGCAAATCCACAGTGGTACCTGTACCATATGAGAA
GATGCTGCGAGACCAGTCGGCTGTGGTAGTGCAGGGGCTTCCGGAAGGTGTTGCCTTTAAACACCCCGAG
AACTATGATCTTGCAACCCTGAAATGGATTTTGGAGAACAAAGCAGGAATTTCATTCATCATTAAGAGAC
CTTTTTTAGAGC
