[The description below was written by a language model from this plasmid's Addgene catalogue record.]
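Description:
pEBG-TFII-I L30&37P is a mammalian expression plasmid built on the pEBG backbone (about 6 kb without insert). It carries a roughly 3.3 kb human TFII-I (GTF2I) coding sequence cloned between BamHI and KpnI sites. The plasmid is propagated in E. coli under ampicillin selection. The record gives no feature table and does not state the origin of replication, the copy number or any mammalian selection marker. The promoter is also not listed explicitly, but the recommended 5′ sequencing primer is an EF-1α forward primer. This suggests that the insert lies downstream of an EF-1α promoter, a strong constitutive promoter widely used in mammalian cells.

The encoded protein carries GST and His tags at its N terminus. GST allows recovery on glutathione resin and His allows recovery on metal-affinity resin, so the protein and its binding partners can be pulled down from transfected cell lysates and detected with tag-specific antibodies. The insert carries two point mutations that change leucine 30 and leucine 37 to proline. Proline substitutions usually disrupt local secondary structure, so this double mutant probably serves to perturb an N-terminal structural or interaction motif of TFII-I, although the record does not describe the functional consequence.

TFII-I is a multifunctional transcription factor also known as a Bruton's tyrosine kinase-associated protein. The associated publication examines how Btk recruits and regulates TFII-I. The construct is therefore best understood as a mutant for comparison with wild-type tagged TFII-I in mammalian interaction, phosphorylation or transcriptional assays.
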