Addgene plasmid #22166: pEBG-TFII-I L30&37P
Depositing lab: Ananda Roy. Depositing organization: Tufts University. Publication: Mechanism of Bruton's tyrosine kinase-mediated recruitment and regulation of TFII-I. Sacristan C, Tussie-Luna MI, Logan SM, Roy AL. J Biol Chem. 2004 Feb 20. 279(8):7147-58. 10.1074/jbc.M303724200 PubMed 14623887.
Backbone
  Vector backbone: pEBG
  Backbone size w/o insert (bp): 6000
  Vector type: Mammalian Expression
Growth in bacteria
  Bacterial resistance: Ampicillin, 100 μg/mL
  Growth temperature: 37°C
  Growth strain: DH5alpha
  Copy number: Unknown
Gene/Insert
  Gene/Insert name: TFII-I
  Species: H. sapiens (human)
  Insert size (bp): 3300
  Mutation: Changed Leucine 30 to Proline and changed leucine 37 to Proline
  Entrez Gene: GTF2I (a.k.a. BAP135, BTKAP1, DIWS, GTFII-I, IB291, SPIN, TFII-I, WBS, WBSCR6)
  Tag / fusion protein: GST (N terminal on insert); His (N terminal on insert)
  Cloning method: Restriction Enzyme; 5′ cloning site BamHI (unknown if destroyed); 3′ cloning site KpnI (unknown if destroyed)
  Sequencing primers: 5′ EF-1a Forward
Terms and licenses: Academic/Nonprofit Terms; Industry Terms: Not Available to Industry
How to cite: pEBG-TFII-I L30&37P was a gift from Ananda Roy (Addgene plasmid # 22166 ; http://n2t.net/addgene:22166 ; RRID:Addgene_22166)
